>Addgene plasmid #11135 | PSuperPuroRetro-1660(hPot1) | addgene partial sequence | sequence record 18156 | 11135 with pLXSN5'
CCCTCACTCCTTCTCTAGGCGCCGGAATTAGATCGATCTCTCGAGGTCGACGGTATCGATAAGCTTTTCC
AAAAAGTACTAGAAGCCTATCTCATCTCTTGAATGAGATAGGCTTCTAGTACGGGGATCTGTGGTCTCAT
ACAGAACTTATAAGATTCCCAAATCCAAAGACATTTCACGTTTATGGTGATTTCCCAGAACACATAGCGA
CATGCAAATATTGCAGGGCGCCACTCCCCTGTCCCTCACAGCCATCTTCCTGCCAGGGCGCACGCGCGCT
GGGTGTTCCCGCCTAGTGACACTGGGCCCGCGATTCCTTGGAGCGGGTTGATGACGTCAGCGTTCGAATT
CTACCGGGTAGGGGAGGCGCTTTTCCCAAGGCAGTCTGGAGCATGCGCTTTAGCAGCCCCGCTGGGCACT
TGGCGCTACACAAGTGGCCTCTGGCCTCGCACACATTCCACATCCACCGGTAGGCGCCAACCGGCTCCGT
TCTTTGGTGGCCCCTTCGCGCCACCTTCTACTCCTCCCCTAGTCAGGAAGTTCCCCCCCGCCCCGCAGCT
CGCGTCGTGCAGGACGTGACAAATGGAAGTAGCACGTCTCACTAGTCTCGTGCAGATGGACAGCACCGCT
GAGCAATGGAAGCGGGTAGGCCTTTGGGGCAGCGGCCAATAGCAGCTTTGCTCCTTCGCTTTCTGGGCTC
