[The description below was written by a language model from this plasmid's Addgene catalogue record.]
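Description:
PSuperPuroRetro-1660(hPot1) is a retroviral RNAi vector for stable knockdown of human POT1 (protection of telomeres 1) in mammalian cells. It is built on the PSuperPuroRetro backbone, listed at about 5 kb without insert, and is propagated in E. coli under ampicillin selection. A puromycin marker allows selection of transduced or transfected mammalian cells. No feature table accompanies the record, so the bacterial origin, the viral long terminal repeats and packaging signal, and the promoters driving the hairpin and the puromycin gene are not itemised. Vectors of the pSUPER retro family generally use an RNA polymerase III promoter (H1) to transcribe a short hairpin, but this record does not confirm that arrangement.

The payload is a roughly 65 bp insert encoding an RNAi hairpin directed against a 19-nucleotide target in the human POT1 transcript; the "1660" in the name may refer to the target position, although the record does not say so. The insert was introduced by restriction cloning between HindIII and BglII sites, with the HindIII site retained and the BglII site destroyed on ligation. In designs of this kind, the transcript folds into a stem-loop that the cellular RNAi machinery processes into an siRNA, which reduces the target mRNA.

As a retroviral construct, it would be packaged into virus in a suitable producer line and used to infect target cells. Integration and puromycin selection then yield populations with sustained POT1 depletion. The associated study used loss of hPot1 function to examine its role in telomere protection, reporting telomere instability and a cut-like phenotype.
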