Addgene plasmid #11135: PSuperPuroRetro-1660(hPot1)
Depositing lab: Christopher Counter. Depositing organization: Duke University. Publication: Loss of hPot1 function leads to telomere instability and a cut-like phenotype. Veldman T, Etheridge KT, Counter CM. Curr Biol. 2004 Dec 29. 14(24):2264-70. 10.1016/j.cub.2004.12.031 PubMed 15620654.
Backbone
  Vector backbone: PSuperPuroRetro
  Backbone size w/o insert (bp): 5000
  Vector type: Mammalian Expression, Retroviral, RNAi
  Selectable markers: Puromycin
Growth in bacteria
  Bacterial resistance: Ampicillin, 100 μg/mL
  Growth temperature: 37°C
  Growth strain: DH5alpha
  Copy number: Unknown
Gene/Insert
  Gene/Insert name: RNAi against human Protection of Telomeres 1 (alt names: RNAi against hPOT1; protection of telomeres 1)
  Species: H. sapiens (human)
  Insert size (bp): 65
  GenBank ID: NM_015450
  Entrez Gene: POT1 (a.k.a. CMM10, CRMCC3, GLM9, HPOT1, PFBMFT8, TPDS3)
  Cloning method: Restriction Enzyme; 5′ cloning site Hind III (not destroyed); 3′ cloning site Bgl II (destroyed during cloning)
  Sequencing primers: 5′ pLXSN5'
Terms and licenses: Academic/Nonprofit Terms; Industry Terms: Not Available to Industry
Depositor comments: Target sequence is: GTACT AGAAG CCTAT CTCA.
How to cite: PSuperPuroRetro-1660(hPot1) was a gift from Christopher Counter (Addgene plasmid # 11135 ; http://n2t.net/addgene:11135 ; RRID:Addgene_11135)
